Addgene plasmid #104071: pTECH-MmAcK3RS(IPYE)
Purpose: Expression plasmid encoding MmAcK3RS(IPYE) and pylT
Depositing lab: David Liu. Depositing organization: Harvard University. Publication: Continuous directed evolution of aminoacyl-tRNA synthetases. Bryson DI, Fan C, Guo LT, Miller C, Soll D, Liu DR. Nat Chem Biol. 2017 Oct 16. doi: 10.1038/nchembio.2474. PubMed 29035361.
Backbone
  Vector backbone: p15A
  Backbone manufacturer: Liu Lab
  Total vector size (bp): 3943
  Vector type: Bacterial Expression
Growth in bacteria
  Bacterial resistance: Chloramphenicol, 25 μg/mL
  Growth temperature: 37°C
  Growth strain: DH5alpha
  Copy number: Low Copy
Gene/Insert
  Gene/Insert name: Plpp MmAcK3RS(IPYE); PproK pyl
  Species: Synthetic
  Mutation: Contains activating mutations V31I, T56P, H62Y, A100E (IPYE) in the MmAcK3RS gene
  Promoter: Plpp and PproK
  Cloning method: Ligation Independent Cloning
  Sequencing primers: 5′ n/a; 3′ n/a
Terms and licenses: Academic/Nonprofit Terms; Industry Terms: Not Available to Industry
How to cite: pTECH-MmAcK3RS(IPYE) was a gift from David Liu (Addgene plasmid # 104071 ; http://n2t.net/addgene:104071 ; RRID:Addgene_104071)
