[The description below was written by a language model from this plasmid's Addgene catalogue record and pLannotate feature annotations shown in this document.]
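Description:
pTECH-MmAcK3RS(IPYE) is a compact (about 3.9 kb) bacterial expression plasmid for genetic code expansion in E. coli, carrying an orthogonal aminoacyl-tRNA synthetase together with its cognate suppressor tRNA. It replicates from a p15A origin, catalogued as low copy, which is compatible with ColE1-type plasmids and so allows co-maintenance with a separate reporter or target-gene plasmid. Selection is by chloramphenicol, through a cat gene driven by its own promoter. The feature table also picks up short fragments of TcR, the tet promoter, IS1, lacI, lacZα and an RSF origin. These appear to be non-functional remnants typical of pACYC184-derived backbones or spurious short matches, not working parts.

The payload consists of two expression units. The first is a synthetase coding sequence of roughly 1.36 kb, annotated as pylS from Methanosarcina mazei (pyrrolysyl-tRNA synthetase) and expressed from the constitutive E. coli lpp promoter. According to the record, this is the MmAcK3RS variant carrying four additional activating substitutions, V31I, T56P, H62Y and A100E, collectively called IPYE. The name suggests an acetyllysine-specific enzyme, but the record does not state the substrate. The second unit is pylT, the tRNA(Pyl) that decodes the UAG amber stop codon. It is driven by the proK promoter and corresponds to the tRNA feature annotated downstream of the synthetase gene. Neither promoter was annotated by the automated feature table, so both are known only from the catalogue fields.

Together the pair directs incorporation of a noncanonical amino acid at amber codons. The plasmid comes from work on continuous directed evolution of aminoacyl-tRNA synthetases, and is suited to testing how the IPYE mutations affect synthetase activity.
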