Features (pLannotate 1.2.2; 12 found; start..end, strand, type, name):
    139..1500    +  CDS            pylS: PYLS_METMA - Experimental evidence at protein level: Swiss-Prot protein existence level 1. Catalyzes the attachment of pyrrolysine to tRNA(Pyl). Pyrrolysine is a lysine derivative encoded by the termination codon UAG. From Methanosarcina mazei (strain ATCC BAA-159 / DSM 3647 / Goe1 / Go1 / JCM 11833 / OCM 88) (Methanosarcina frisia).
   1508..1525    +  CDS            SET1 (fragment): solubility-enhancement tag derived from T7 phage gene 10B
   1616..1656    +  CDS            lacI (fragment): lac repressor; lacI; The lac repressor binds to the lac operator to inhibit transcription in E. coli. This inhibition can be relieved by adding lactose or isopropyl-β-D-thiogalactopyranoside (IPTG).
   1754..1822    +  ncRNA          tRNA: Accession: RF00005 - tRNA
   1865..1912    +  CDS            lacZα (fragment): LacZα fragment of β-galactosidase; lacZ fragment
   1913..2014    -  CDS            TcR (fragment): tetracycline efflux protein; tet; confers resistance to tetracycline
   2062..2090    -  promoter       tet promoter: E. coli promoter for tetracycline efflux protein gene
   2202..2747    +  rep_origin     p15A ori: Plasmids containing the medium-copy-number p15A origin of replication can be propagated in E. coli cells that contain a second plasmid with the ColE1 origin.
   2835..2890    +  rep_origin     RSF ori (fragment): Plasmids containing the RSF 1030 origin of replication can be propagated in E. coli cells that contain additional plasmids with compatible origins.
   3009..3077    -  mobile_element IS1 (fragment): prokaryotic transposable element IS1
   3077..3169    +  promoter       cat promoter (fragment): promoter of the E. coli cat gene encoding chloramphenicol acetyltransferase
   3170..3826    +  CDS            cat: CAT_ECOLX - Experimental evidence at protein level: Swiss-Prot protein existence level 1. This enzyme is an effector of chloramphenicol resistance in bacteria. From Escherichia coli. This protein is used as a marker in many commonly used cloning vectors, such as pACYC184.
>Addgene plasmid #104071 | pTECH-MmAcK3RS(IPYE) | addgene full sequence | sequence record 199821 | Addgene NGS Result
ACCCAGCGTTCGATGCTTCTTTGAGCGAACGATCAAAAATAAGTGCCTTCCCATCAAAAAAATATTCTCA
ACATAAAAAACTTTGTGTAATACTTGTAACGCTACATGGAGATTAACTCAATCTAGAGGGTAACTAGTAT
GGATAAAAAACCACTAAACACTCTGATATCTGCAACCGGGCTCTGGATGTCCAGGACCGGAACAATTCAT
AAAATAAAACACCACGAAATCTCTCGAAGCAAAATCTATATTGAAATGGCATGCGGAGACCACCTTGTTG
TAAACAACTCCAGGAGCAGCAGGCCTGCAAGAGCGCTCAGGTACCACAAATACAGGAAGACCTGCAAACG
CTGCAGGGTTTCGGGTGAGGATCTCAATAAGTTCCTCACAAAGGCAAACGAAGACCAGACAAGCGTAAAA
GTCAAGGTCGTTTCTGAGCCTACCAGAACGAAAAAGGCAATGCCAAAATCCGTTGCGAGAGCCCCGAAAC
CTCTTGAGAATACAGAAGCGGCACAGGCTCAACCTTCTGGATCTAAATTTTCACCTGCGATACCGGTTTC
CACCCAAGAGTCAGTTTCTGTCCCGGCATCTGTTTCAACATCAATATCAAGCATTTCTACAGGAGCAACT
GCATCCGCACTGGTAAAAGGGAATACGAATCCCATTACATCCATGTCTGCCCCTGTTCAGGCAAGTGCCC
CCGCACTTACGAAGAGCCAGACTGACAGGCTTGAAGTCCTGTTAAACCCAAAAGATGAGATTTCCCTGAA
TTCCGGCAAGCCTTTCAGGGAGCTTGAGTCCGAATTGCTCTCTCGCAGAAAAAAAGACCTGCAGCAGATC
TACGCGGAAGAAAGGGAGAATTATCTGGGGAAACTCGAGCGTGAAATTACCAGGTTCTTTGTGGACAGGG
GTTTTCTGGAAATAAAATCCCCGATCCTGATCCCTCTTGAGTATATCGAAAGGATGGGCATTGATAATGA
TACCGAACTTTCAAAACAGATCTTCAGGGTTGACAAGAACTTCTGCCTGAGACCCATGATGGCTCCAAAC
ATTTTTAACTACGCTCGCAAGCTTGACAGGGCCCTGCCTGATCCAATAAAAATTTTTGAAATAGGCCCAT
GCTACAGAAAAGAGTCCGACGGCAAAGAACACCTCGAAGAGTTTACCATGCTGAACTTCTTTCAGATGGG
ATCGGGATGCACACGGGAAAATCTTGAAAGCATAATTACGGACTTCCTGAACCACCTGGGAATTGATTTC
AAGATCGTAGGCGATTCCTGCATGGTCTATGGGGATACCCTTGATGTAATGCACGGAGACCTGGAACTTT
CCTCTGCAGTAGTCGGACCCATACCGCTTGACCGGGAATGGGGTATTGATAAACCCTGGATAGGGGCAGG
TTTCGGGCTCGAACGCCTTCTAAAGGTTAAACACGACTTTAAAAATATCAAGAGAGCTGCAAGGTCCGAG
TCTTACTATAACGGGATTTCTACCAACCTGTAACCTAGGCTGCTGCCACCGCTGAGATCTATGCCCCGCG
CCCACAGGAAGGAGCTACCGGCAGCGGTGCGGACTGTTGTAACTCATAATAAGAAATGAGGCCGCTCATG
GCGTTCTGTTGCCCGTCTCGCTGGTGAAAAGAAAAACCACCCTGGCTAACTAAGCGGCCTGCTGACTTTC
TCGCCGATCAAAAGGCATTTTGCTATTAAGGGATTGACGAGGGCGTATCTGCGCAGTAAGATGCGCCCCG
CATTGGAAACCTGATCATGTAGATCGAATGGACTCTAAATCCGTTCAGCCGGGTTAGATTCCCGGGGTTT
CCGCCAAATTCGAAAAGCCTGCTCAACGAGCAGGCTTTTTTGCATGGCGTTACCCAACTTAATCGCCTTG
CAGCACATCCCCCTTTCGCCAGATCCCGCAAGAGGCCCGGCAGTACCGGCATAACCAAGCCTATGCCTAC
AGCATCCAGGGTGACGGTGCCGAGGATGACGATGAGCGCATTGTTAGATTTCATACACGGTGCCTGACTG
CGTTAGCAATTTAACTGTGATAAACTACCGCATTAAAGCTTATCGATGATAAGCTGTCAAACATGAGAAT
TACAACTTATATCGTATGGGGCTGACTTCAGGTGCTACATTTGAAGAGATAAATTGCACTGAAATCTAGA
AATATTTTATCTGATTAATAAGATGATCTTCTTGAGATCGTTTTGGTCTGCGCGTAATCTCTTGCTCTGA
AAACGAAAAAACCGCCTTGCAGGGCGGTTTTTCGAAGGTTCTCTGAGCTACCAACTCTTTGAACCGAGGT
AACTGGCTTGGAGGAGCGCAGCCACCAAAACTTGTCCTTTCAGTTTAGCCTTAACCGGCGCATGACTTCA
AGACTAACTCCTCTAAATCAATTACCAGTGGCTGCTGCCAGTGGTGCTTTTGCATGTCTTTCCGGGTTGG
ACTCAAGACGATAGTTACCGGATAAGGCGCAGCGGTCGGACTGAACGGGGGGTTCGTGCATACAGTCCAG
CTTGGAGCGAACTGCCTACCCGGAACTGAGTGTCAGGCGTGGAATGAGACAAACGCGGCCATAACAGCGG
AATGACACCGGTAAACCGAAAGGCAGGAACAGGAGAGCGCACGAGGGAGCCGCCAGGGGGAAACGCCTGG
TATCTTTATAGTCCTGTCGGGTTTCGCCACCACTGATTTGAGCGTCAGATTTCGTGATGCTTGTCAGGGG
GGCGGAGCCTATGGAAAAACGGCTTTGCCGCGGCCCTCTCACTTCCCTGTTAAGTATCTTCCTGGCATCT
TCCAGGAAATCTCCGCCCCGTTCGTAAGCCATTTCCGCTCGCCGCAGTCGAACGACCGAGCGTAGCGAGT
CAGTGAGCGAGGAAGCGGAATATATCCTGTATCACATATTCTGCTGACGCACCGGTGCAGCCTTTTTTCT
CCTGCCACATGAAGCACTTCACTGACACCCTCATCAGTGCCAACATAGTAAGCCAGTATACACTCCGCTA
GCGCTGATGTCCGGCGGTGCTTTTGCCGTTACGCACCACCCCGTCAGTAGCTGAACAGGAGGGACAGTAA
GAGGTTCCAACTTTCACCATAATGAAATAAGATCACTACCGGGCGTATTTTTTGAGTTATCGAGATTTTC
AGGAGCTAAGGAAGCTAAAATGGAGAAAAAAATCACTGGATATACCACCGTTGATATATCCCAATGGCAT
CGTAAAGAACATTTTGAGGCATTTCAGTCAGTTGCTCAATGTACCTATAACCAGACCGTTCAGCTGGACA
TTACGGCCTTTTTAAAGACCGTAAAGAAAAATAAGCACAAGTTTTATCCGGCCTTTATTCACATTCTTGC
CCGCCTGATGAATGCTCATCCGGAATTTCGTATGGCAATGAAAGACGGTGAGCTGGTGATATGGGATAGT
GTTCACCCTTGTTACACCGTTTTCCATGAGCAAACTGAAACGTTTTCATCGCTCTGGAGTGAATACCACG
ACGATTTCCGGCAGTTTCTACACATATATTCGCAAGATGTGGCGTGTTACGGCGAAAACCTGGCCTATTT
CCCTAAAGGGTTTATTGAGAATATGTTTTTCGTCTCAGCCAATCCCTGGGTGAGTTTCACCAGTTTTGAT
TTAAACGTGGCCAATATGGACAACTTCTTCGCCCCCGTTTTCACCATGGGCAAATATTATACGCAAGGCG
ACAAGGTGCTGATGCCGCTGGCGATTCAGGTTCATCATGCCGTTTGTGATGGCTTCCATGTCGGCAGAAT
GCTTAATGAATTACAACAGTACTGCGATGAGTGGCAGGGCGGGGCGTAATTTTTTTAAGGCAGTTATTGG
TGCCCTTAAACGCCTGGTTGCTACGCCTGAATAAGTGATAATAAGCGGATGAATGGCAGAAATTCGAAAG
CAAATTCGACCCGGGCGGCCGCA
